Addgene plasmid #121295: pUC57-Kan_FR13_00020841
Purpose: Level 0 Golden-Gate compatible vector
Depositing lab: Sophien Kamoun. Depositing organization: Sainsbury Laboratory, Norwich. Publication: A Clone Resource of Magnaporthe oryzae Effectors That Share Sequence and Structural Similarities Across Host-Specific Lineages. Petit-Houdenot Y, Langner T, Harant A, Win J, Kamoun S. Mol Plant Microbe Interact. 2020 Aug;33(8):1032-1035. doi: 10.1094/MPMI-03-20-0052-A. Epub 2020 Jun 22. PubMed 32460610.
Backbone
  Vector backbone: pUC57-Kan
  Backbone size w/o insert (bp): 2626
  Vector type: Golden Gate
  Selectable markers: lacZ
Growth in bacteria
  Bacterial resistance: Kanamycin, 50 μg/mL
  Growth temperature: 37°C
  Growth strain: DH5alpha
  Copy number: High Copy
Gene/Insert
  Gene/Insert name: FR13_00020841
  Mutation: Magnaporthe oryzae
  Cloning method: Restriction Enzyme; 5′ cloning site EcoRV (unknown if destroyed); 3′ cloning site EcoRV (unknown if destroyed)
  Sequencing primers: 5′ M13Fw; 3′ M13Rv
Terms and licenses: Academic/Nonprofit Terms; Industry Terms: Not Available to Industry
How to cite: pUC57-Kan_FR13_00020841 was a gift from Sophien Kamoun (Addgene plasmid # 121295 ; http://n2t.net/addgene:121295 ; RRID:Addgene_121295)
