[The description below was written by a language model from this plasmid's Addgene catalogue record and pLannotate feature annotations shown in this document.]
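Description:
pUC57-Kan_FR13_00020841 is a small (about 3.0 kb) high-copy E. coli cloning plasmid that serves as a Level 0 module for Golden Gate assembly. It is built on the pUC57-Kan backbone, which replicates from a ColE1/pUC-type origin and is selected with kanamycin through an aph(3')-Ia aminoglycoside phosphotransferase gene, here annotated as lying downstream of the bla (AmpR) promoter. The remaining annotated elements are typical pUC-family features: the lac promoter with its operator and CAP binding site, a fragment of lacZα, and short remnants of lacI, rop and the pBR322 bom region, none of which is expected to be functional on its own.

The insert, FR13_00020841, is recorded as coming from the rice blast fungus Magnaporthe oryzae (the species is entered in the mutation field), and the associated publication describes a clone resource of M. oryzae effectors. It was placed into the EcoRV site of the backbone. The feature table does not annotate the insert itself, but the unannotated gap of roughly 450 bp between the lac operator and the lacZα fragment is consistent with its position, interrupting the lacZα reading frame. This fits the listing of lacZ as a screening marker, and the flanking M13 forward and reverse primer sites are used for sequence verification. The record does not state which type IIS enzyme sites or overhangs flank the module, nor any tags or eukaryotic promoter. As a Level 0 part, the plasmid is a storage and donor vector from which the coding module can be assembled into higher-level expression constructs, rather than an expression vector itself.
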