Features (pLannotate 1.2.2; 10 found; start..end, strand, type, name):
    137..236     +  misc_feature   bom (fragment): basis of mobility region from pBR322
    242..399     -  CDS            lacZα (fragment): LacZα fragment of β-galactosidase; lacZ fragment
    855..871     -  protein_bind   lac operator: The lac repressor binds to the lac operator to inhibit transcription in E. coli. This inhibition can be relieved by adding lactose or isopropyl-β-D-thiogalactopyranoside (IPTG). lac repressor encoded by lacI
    879..909     -  promoter       lac promoter: promoter for the E. coli lac operon
    924..945     -  protein_bind   CAP binding site: CAP binding activates transcription in the presence of cAMP. E. coli catabolite activator protein
    958..1050    -  CDS            lacI (fragment): lac repressor; lacI; The lac repressor binds to the lac operator to inhibit transcription in E. coli. This inhibition can be relieved by adding lactose or isopropyl-β-D-thiogalactopyranoside (IPTG).
   1233..1821    -  rep_origin     ori: high-copy-number ColE1/pMB1/pBR322/pUC origin of replication
   1992..2807    -  CDS            KanR: aminoglycoside phosphotransferase; aph(3')-Ia; confers resistance to kanamycin in bacteria or G418 (Geneticin®) in eukaryotes
   2808..2912    -  promoter       AmpR promoter: bla
   3007..35      +  CDS            rop (fragment) (across the origin): Rop protein, which maintains plasmids at low copy number; rop
>Addgene plasmid #121295 | pUC57-Kan_FR13_00020841 | depositor full sequence | sequence record 231364 | pUC57-Kan_FR13_00020841 sequence 3007 bps
TCGCGCGTTTCGGTGATGACGGTGAAAACCTCTGACACATGCAGCTCCCGGAGACGGTCACAGCTTGTCT
GTAAGCGGATGCCGGGAGCAGACAAGCCCGTCAGGGCGCGTCAGCGGGTGTTGGCGGGTGTCGGGGCTGG
CTTAACTATGCGGCATCAGAGCAGATTGTACTGAGAGTGCACCATATGCGGTGTGAAATACCGCACAGAT
GCGTAAGGAGAAAATACCGCATCAGGCGCCATTCGCCATTCAGGCTGCGCAACTGTTGGGAAGGGCGATC
GGTGCGGGCCTCTTCGCTATTACGCCAGCTGGCGAAAGGGGGATGTGCTGCAAGGCGATTAAGTTGGGTA
ACGCCAGGGTTTTCCCAGTCACGACGTTGTAAAACGACGGCCAGTGAATTGACGCGTATTGGGATGGAAC
TTGGTCTCTAATGATTAATGAAGATTGTATTGTTTCTTTGGTTCCAGATGGTGGTTCTTTTGCTAGAAAA
ACTTTGAGATCTTCTCCAGGTCAACAACATGATTTGCAATGGGGTAAATATGCTTTTACTATTAGAGTTG
AAAATGGTTGTGCTGGTAAAAAAACTGCTGGTACTATTCCACCAGCTCATTTTGTTTCTGTTGGTAGAGC
TGCTTCTTTGAAACCAACTTCTATTTTGAGAGATGGTGATCCAAGACCACCAACTGCTGTTTATCCACCA
AGACAACCACCAAGAACTGAAGGTAGAAGAACTAGATATGGTTCTTCTGGTGGTGCTGTTACTGTTGGTG
CTAGATGAGCTTAGAGACCAAGTTCCATCCCAATGGCGCGCCGAGCTTGGCTCGAGCATGGTCATAGCTG
TTTCCTGTGTGAAATTGTTATCCGCTCACAATTCCACACAACATACGAGCCGGAAGCATAAAGTGTAAAG
CCTGGGGTGCCTAATGAGTGAGCTAACTCACATTAATTGCGTTGCGCTCACTGCCCGCTTTCCAGTCGGG
AAACCTGTCGTGCCAGCTGCATTAATGAATCGGCCAACGCGCGGGGAGAGGCGGTTTGCGTATTGGGCGC
TCTTCCGCTTCCTCGCTCACTGACTCGCTGCGCTCGGTCGTTCGGCTGCGGCGAGCGGTATCAGCTCACT
CAAAGGCGGTAATACGGTTATCCACAGAATCAGGGGATAACGCAGGAAAGAACATGTGAGCAAAAGGCCA
GCAAAAGGCCAGGAACCGTAAAAAGGCCGCGTTGCTGGCGTTTTTCCATAGGCTCCGCCCCCCTGACGAG
CATCACAAAAATCGACGCTCAAGTCAGAGGTGGCGAAACCCGACAGGACTATAAAGATACCAGGCGTTTC
CCCCTGGAAGCTCCCTCGTGCGCTCTCCTGTTCCGACCCTGCCGCTTACCGGATACCTGTCCGCCTTTCT
CCCTTCGGGAAGCGTGGCGCTTTCTCATAGCTCACGCTGTAGGTATCTCAGTTCGGTGTAGGTCGTTCGC
TCCAAGCTGGGCTGTGTGCACGAACCCCCCGTTCAGCCCGACCGCTGCGCCTTATCCGGTAACTATCGTC
TTGAGTCCAACCCGGTAAGACACGACTTATCGCCACTGGCAGCAGCCACTGGTAACAGGATTAGCAGAGC
GAGGTATGTAGGCGGTGCTACAGAGTTCTTGAAGTGGTGGCCTAACTACGGCTACACTAGAAGAACAGTA
TTTGGTATCTGCGCTCTGCTGAAGCCAGTTACCTTCGGAAAAAGAGTTGGTAGCTCTTGATCCGGCAAAC
AAACCACCGCTGGTAGCGGTGGTTTTTTTGTTTGCAAGCAGCAGATTACGCGCAGAAAAAAAGGATCTCA
AGAAGATCCTTTGATCTTTTCTACGGGGTCTGACGCTCAGTGGAACGAAAACTCACGTTAAGGGATTTTG
GTCATGAGATTATCAAAAAGGATCTTCACCTAGATCCTTTTAAATTAAAAATGAAGTTTTAAATCAATCT
AAAGTATATATGAGTAAACTTGGTCTGACAGTTAGAAAAACTCATCGAGCATCAAATGAAACTGCAATTT
ATTCATATCAGGATTATCAATACCATATTTTTGAAAAAGCCGTTTCTGTAATGAAGGAGAAAACTCACCG
AGGCAGTTCCATAGGATGGCAAGATCCTGGTATCGGTCTGCGATTCCGACTCGTCCAACATCAATACAAC
CTATTAATTTCCCCTCGTCAAAAATAAGGTTATCAAGTGAGAAATCACCATGAGTGACGACTGAATCCGG
TGAGAATGGCAAAAGTTTATGCATTTCTTTCCAGACTTGTTCAACAGGCCAGCCATTACGCTCGTCATCA
AAATCACTCGCATCAACCAAACCGTTATTCATTCGTGATTGCGCCTGAGCGAGACGAAATACGCGATCGC
TGTTAAAAGGACAATTACAAACAGGAATCGAATGCAACCGGCGCAGGAACACTGCCAGCGCATCAACAAT
ATTTTCACCTGAATCAGGATATTCTTCTAATACCTGGAATGCTGTTTTCCCAGGGATCGCAGTGGTGAGT
AACCATGCATCATCAGGAGTACGGATAAAATGCTTGATGGTCGGAAGAGGCATAAATTCCGTCAGCCAGT
TTAGTCTGACCATCTCATCTGTAACATCATTGGCAACGCTACCTTTGCCATGTTTCAGAAACAACTCTGG
CGCATCGGGCTTCCCATACAATCGATAGATTGTCGCACCTGATTGCCCGACATTATCGCGAGCCCATTTA
TACCCATATAAATCAGCATCCATGTTGGAATTTAATCGCGGCCTAGAGCAAGACGTTTCCCGTTGAATAT
GGCTCATACTCTTCCTTTTTCAATATTATTGAAGCATTTATCAGGGTTATTGTCTCATGAGCGGATACAT
ATTTGAATGTATTTAGAAAAATAAACAAATAGGGGTTCCGCGCACATTTCCCCGAAAAGTGCCACCTGAC
GTCTAAGAAACCATTATTATCATGACATTAACCTATAAAAATAGGCGTATCACGAGGCCCTTTCGTC
