>Addgene plasmid #121295 | pUC57-Kan_FR13_00020841 | depositor partial sequence | sequence record 230842 | FR13_00020841
TTGGTCTCTAATGATTAATGAAGATTGTATTGTTTCTTTGGTTCCAGATGGTGGTTCTTTTGCTAGAAAA
ACTTTGAGATCTTCTCCAGGTCAACAACATGATTTGCAATGGGGTAAATATGCTTTTACTATTAGAGTTG
AAAATGGTTGTGCTGGTAAAAAAACTGCTGGTACTATTCCACCAGCTCATTTTGTTTCTGTTGGTAGAGC
TGCTTCTTTGAAACCAACTTCTATTTTGAGAGATGGTGATCCAAGACCACCAACTGCTGTTTATCCACCA
AGACAACCACCAAGAACTGAAGGTAGAAGAACTAGATATGGTTCTTCTGGTGGTGCTGTTACTGTTGGTG
CTAGATGAGCTTAGAGACCAA
