>Addgene plasmid #121295 | pUC57-Kan_FR13_00020841 | depositor partial sequence | sequence record 230843 | empty_vector
TCGCGCGTTTCGGTGATGACGGTGAAAACCTCTGACACATGCAGCTCCCGGAGACGGTCACAGCTTGTCT
GTAAGCGGATGCCGGGAGCAGACAAGCCCGTCAGGGCGCGTCAGCGGGTGTTGGCGGGTGTCGGGGCTGG
CTTAACTATGCGGCATCAGAGCAGATTGTACTGAGAGTGCACCATATGCGGTGTGAAATACCGCACAGAT
GCGTAAGGAGAAAATACCGCATCAGGCGCCATTCGCCATTCAGGCTGCGCAACTGTTGGGAAGGGCGATC
GGTGCGGGCCTCTTCGCTATTACGCCAGCTGGCGAAAGGGGGATGTGCTGCAAGGCGATTAAGTTGGGTA
ACGCCAGGGTTTTCCCAGTCACGACGTTGTAAAACGACGGCCAGTGAATTGACGCGTATTGGGATATCCC
AATGGCGCGCCGAGCTTGGCTCGAGCATGGTCATAGCTGTTTCCTGTGTGAAATTGTTATCCGCTCACAA
TTCCACACAACATACGAGCCGGAAGCATAAAGTGTAAAGCCTGGGGTGCCTAATGAGTGAGCTAACTCAC
ATTAATTGCGTTGCGCTCACTGCCCGCTTTCCAGTCGGGAAACCTGTCGTGCCAGCTGCATTAATGAATC
GGCCAACGCGCGGGGAGAGGCGGTTTGCGTATTGGGCGCTCTTCCGCTTCCTCGCTCACTGACTCGCTGC
GCTCGGTCGTTCGGCTGCGGCGAGCGGTATCAGCTCACTCAAAGGCGGTAATACGGTTATCCACAGAATC
AGGGGATAACGCAGGAAAGAACATGTGAGCAAAAGGCCAGCAAAAGGCCAGGAACCGTAAAAAGGCCGCG
TTGCTGGCGTTTTTCCATAGGCTCCGCCCCCCTGACGAGCATCACAAAAATCGACGCTCAAGTCAGAGGT
GGCGAAACCCGACAGGACTATAAAGATACCAGGCGTTTCCCCCTGGAAGCTCCCTCGTGCGCTCTCCTGT
TCCGACCCTGCCGCTTACCGGATACCTGTCCGCCTTTCTCCCTTCGGGAAGCGTGGCGCTTTCTCATAGC
TCACGCTGTAGGTATCTCAGTTCGGTGTAGGTCGTTCGCTCCAAGCTGGGCTGTGTGCACGAACCCCCCG
TTCAGCCCGACCGCTGCGCCTTATCCGGTAACTATCGTCTTGAGTCCAACCCGGTAAGACACGACTTATC
GCCACTGGCAGCAGCCACTGGTAACAGGATTAGCAGAGCGAGGTATGTAGGCGGTGCTACAGAGTTCTTG
AAGTGGTGGCCTAACTACGGCTACACTAGAAGAACAGTATTTGGTATCTGCGCTCTGCTGAAGCCAGTTA
CCTTCGGAAAAAGAGTTGGTAGCTCTTGATCCGGCAAACAAACCACCGCTGGTAGCGGTGGTTTTTTTGT
TTGCAAGCAGCAGATTACGCGCAGAAAAAAAGGATCTCAAGAAGATCCTTTGATCTTTTCTACGGGGTCT
GACGCTCAGTGGAACGAAAACTCACGTTAAGGGATTTTGGTCATGAGATTATCAAAAAGGATCTTCACCT
AGATCCTTTTAAATTAAAAATGAAGTTTTAAATCAATCTAAAGTATATATGAGTAAACTTGGTCTGACAG
TTAGAAAAACTCATCGAGCATCAAATGAAACTGCAATTTATTCATATCAGGATTATCAATACCATATTTT
TGAAAAAGCCGTTTCTGTAATGAAGGAGAAAACTCACCGAGGCAGTTCCATAGGATGGCAAGATCCTGGT
ATCGGTCTGCGATTCCGACTCGTCCAACATCAATACAACCTATTAATTTCCCCTCGTCAAAAATAAGGTT
ATCAAGTGAGAAATCACCATGAGTGACGACTGAATCCGGTGAGAATGGCAAAAGTTTATGCATTTCTTTC
CAGACTTGTTCAACAGGCCAGCCATTACGCTCGTCATCAAAATCACTCGCATCAACCAAACCGTTATTCA
TTCGTGATTGCGCCTGAGCGAGACGAAATACGCGATCGCTGTTAAAAGGACAATTACAAACAGGAATCGA
ATGCAACCGGCGCAGGAACACTGCCAGCGCATCAACAATATTTTCACCTGAATCAGGATATTCTTCTAAT
ACCTGGAATGCTGTTTTCCCAGGGATCGCAGTGGTGAGTAACCATGCATCATCAGGAGTACGGATAAAAT
GCTTGATGGTCGGAAGAGGCATAAATTCCGTCAGCCAGTTTAGTCTGACCATCTCATCTGTAACATCATT
GGCAACGCTACCTTTGCCATGTTTCAGAAACAACTCTGGCGCATCGGGCTTCCCATACAATCGATAGATT
GTCGCACCTGATTGCCCGACATTATCGCGAGCCCATTTATACCCATATAAATCAGCATCCATGTTGGAAT
TTAATCGCGGCCTAGAGCAAGACGTTTCCCGTTGAATATGGCTCATACTCTTCCTTTTTCAATATTATTG
AAGCATTTATCAGGGTTATTGTCTCATGAGCGGATACATATTTGAATGTATTTAGAAAAATAAACAAATA
GGGGTTCCGCGCACATTTCCCCGAAAAGTGCCACCTGACGTCTAAGAAACCATTATTATCATGACATTAA
CCTATAAAAATAGGCGTATCACGAGGCCCTTTCGTC
