>Addgene plasmid #121295 | pUC57-Kan_FR13_00020841 | addgene partial sequence | sequence record 238023 | M13-F20 5'-TGTAAAACGACGGCCAGT-3'
TTGGTCTCTAATGATTAATGAAGATTGTATTGTTTCTTTGGTTCCAGATGGTGGTTCTTTTGCTAGAAAA
ACTTTGAGATCTTCTCCAGGTCAACAACATGATTTGCAATGGGGTAAATATGCTTTTACTATTAGAGTTG
AAAATGGTTGTGCTGGTAAAAAAACTGCTGGTACTATTCCACCAGCTCATTTTGTTTCTGTTGGTAGAGC
TGCTTCTTTGAAACCAACTTCTATTTTGAGAGATGGTGATCCAAGACCACCAACTGCTGTTTATCCACCA
AGACAACCACCAAGAACTGAAGGTAGAAGAACTAGATATGGTTCTTCTGGTGGTGCTGTTACTGTTGGTG
CTAGATGAGCTTAGAGACCAAGTTCCATCCCAATGGCGCGCCGAGCTTGGCTCGAGCATGGTCATAGCTG
TTTCCTGTGTGAAATTGTTATCCGCTCACAATTCCACACAACATACGAGCCGGAAGCATAAAGTGTAAAG
CCTGGGGTGCCTAATGAGTGAGCTAACTCACATTAATTGCGTTGCGCTCACTGCCCGCTTTCCAGTCGGG
AAACCTGTCGTGCCAGCTGCATTAATGAATCGGCCAACGCGCGGGGAGAGGCGGTTTGCGTATTGGGCGC
TCTTCCGCTTCCTCGCTCACTGACTCGCTGCGCTCGGTCGTTCGGCTGCGGCGAGCGGTATCAGCTCACT
CAAAGGCGGTAATACGGTTATCCACAGAATCAGGGGATAACGCAGGAAAGAACATGTGAGCAAAAGG
